Addgene plasmid #67084: pCellFree_G03 TFDP1
Purpose: Standard for cell-free expression benchmarking.
Depositing lab: Kirill Alexandrov. Depositing organization: University of Queensland. Publication: Performance benchmarking of four cell-free protein expression systems. Gagoski D, Polinkovsky ME, Mureev S, Kunert A, Johnston W, Gambin Y, Alexandrov K. Biotechnol Bioeng. 2015 Aug 24. doi: 10.1002/bit.25814. PubMed 26301602.
Backbone
  Vector backbone: pCellFree_G03
  Vector type: Cell-free expression
Growth in bacteria
  Bacterial resistance: Ampicillin, 100 μg/mL
  Growth temperature: 37°C
  Growth strain: DH5alpha
  Copy number: High Copy
Gene/Insert
  Gene/Insert name: TFDP1 (alt name: Transcription factor Dp-1)
  Species: H. sapiens (human)
  Entrez Gene: TFDP1 (a.k.a. DILC, DP1, DRTF1, Dp-1)
  Promoter: T7
  Tag / fusion protein: His (N terminal on backbone); EGFP (N terminal on backbone)
  Cloning method: Gateway Cloning
  Sequencing primers: 5′ EGFP-C; 3′ T7 terminal
Terms and licenses: Academic/Nonprofit Terms; Industry Terms: Not Available to Industry
How to cite: pCellFree_G03 TFDP1 was a gift from Kirill Alexandrov (Addgene plasmid # 67084 ; http://n2t.net/addgene:67084 ; RRID:Addgene_67084)
