[The description below was written by a language model from this plasmid's Addgene catalogue record.]
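Description:
pCellFree_G03 TFDP1 is a cell-free expression plasmid built on the pCellFree_G03 backbone, carrying the human TFDP1 open reading frame (transcription factor Dp-1, also known as DP1 or DRTF1). It is maintained in E. coli as a high-copy plasmid under ampicillin selection. The record does not name the origin of replication, and no feature table is provided, so the finer details of the backbone, such as any translation-enhancing leader sequences, cannot be stated from the information given.

Expression is driven by a T7 promoter, so transcription depends on T7 RNA polymerase, supplied in coupled in vitro transcription-translation reactions. The use of a T7 terminator sequencing primer at the 3′ end suggests that a T7 terminator lies downstream of the insert. The TFDP1 coding sequence was introduced by Gateway recombination cloning, which places it in frame behind two tags supplied by the backbone: an N-terminal His tag and an N-terminal EGFP. The product is therefore a His-EGFP-TFDP1 fusion. The His tag allows affinity capture or detection. The EGFP moiety gives a fluorescent readout of how much protein is made and can help assess whether the product is full-length and soluble.

The stated purpose of the construct is to serve as a standard for cell-free expression benchmarking. It belongs to a study comparing the performance of four cell-free protein expression systems, in which a defined human protein expressed from a common vector format allows yield and product quality to be compared across lysates.
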