>Addgene plasmid #67084 | pCellFree_G03 TFDP1 | addgene partial sequence | sequence record 119737 | EGFP-N 5'-CGTCGCCGTCCAGCTCGACCAG-3'
CTCGCCCTTGCTTGTGCCGTGGTGATGGTGGTGATGGTGGTGACCAGAGGTGCCCATGGTTTCACTTACG
TGTTTAATGTCTTTACAGACTTTATACATTACTGTCATGGTTAAATAAAATAAAATAAAATAAAATAAAA
TAAAATAAAATAAAATAAAATAAAATAAAATAAACTTAAGATGTCCCTATAGTGAGTCGTATTAGACGTC
AGGTGGCACTTTTCGGGGAAATGTGCGCGGAACCCCTATTTGTTTATTTTTCTAAATACATTCAAATATG
TATCCGCTCATGAGACAATAACCCTGATAAATGCTTCAATAATATTGAAAAAGGAAGAGTATGAGTATTC
AACATTTCCGTGTCGCCCTTATTCCCTTTTTTGCGGCATTTTGCCTTCCTGTTTTTGCTCACCCAGAAAC
GCTGGTGAAAGTAAAAGATGCTGAAGATCAGTTGGGTGCACGAGTGGGTTACATCGAACTGGATCTCAAC
AGCGGTAAGATCCTTGAGAGTTTTCGCCCCGAAGAACGTTTTCCAATGATGAGCACTTTTAAAGTTCTGC
TATGTGGCGCGGTATTATCCCGTATTGACGCCGGGCAAGAGCAACTCGGTCGCCGCATACACTATTCTCA
GAATGACTTGGTTGAGTACTCACCAGTCACAGAAAAGCATCTTACGGATGGCATGACAGTAAGAGAATTA
TGCAGTGCTGCCATAACCATGAGTGATAACACTGCGGCCAACTTACTTCTGACAACGATCGGAGGACCGA
AGGAGCTAACCGCTTTTTTGCACAACATGGGGGATCATGTAACTCGCCTTGATCGTTGGGAACCGGAGCT
GAATGAAGCCATACCAAACGACGAGCGTGACACCACGATGCCTGTAGCAATGGCAACAACGTTGCGCAAA
CTATTAACTGGCGAACTACTTACTCTAGCTTCCCGGCAACAATTAATAGACTGGATGGAGGCGGATAAAG
TTGCAGGACCACTTCTGCGCTCGGCCCTTCCGGCTGGCTGG
