>Addgene plasmid #67084 | pCellFree_G03 TFDP1 | addgene partial sequence | sequence record 119738 | T7term 5'-GCTAGTTATTGCTCAGCGG-3'
TACCACGCGTACCCAACACACGGACACATGCACGAACACGCATGCAGAGAGATCATACATCATTCTATAG
AGAAGTACACGTAAAAGTAAGACTCGTCGTCTGCCAGCTACAACCGAGAAGGCGACGTGAAAGGAACAAG
AAAGGAGGAGGAGGGCGGCCGCTTACACCACTTTGTACAAGAAAGTTGGGCAGTCGTCCTCGTCATTCTC
GTTGAAGTCATCGTCCTCCTCGTCGTCCTCCCCGACGTAGGACACCGGAGTCTCCACCCTGGAGCCGCTG
TACTGAGACCCATTGGAGCTTGTGGCCAGCATCCCATCTGCACCGTTGGTCAGGTCACTGGCAGAGAACC
TTGTGCCGTTAGACGTGGAACCTGCCGTCGTGATGAACACGCCTCCAACAGTTCCCTGAGCCATTTCTGT
CACGTATGGCTCCAGAGCCTTGGGGACCAGACTTCTGGCCATTTTAAGGTCTTCGGCAGAGCAGCTCCCC
GACTCCAGCCCGCAAGCCATGCCCATCCGCTTCAGCACTTCTATGTCATCGTGGATTTCAAATGTGTTGT
CAAAATTAAACAGATACTCAAATTTGTCATTGGAGATGCTGCAGTCGATGACCGTCTTCTTGCTGGTGTT
GACGATGATGAAGGGCAGGTGGATGACTGAGTTGGGTGGCGGTGGCCGGCTGGCCTGCTGCTCCGCATGC
CGGTTTCTCTGCACCAGGTTCTTGAAGGCAATTTGCTGTAGAATAAGTTCTTGAAGTTGAGACTGTTTCT
GTTTTATTCTTTCAAGTCTCCTCTGTCTTTCCACCTCTAAGTTCTGACATTCCTGAGCCGAGTTGGTGGG
CAGACCAATCCACTTGATCTCCTTCTTCTCCTTGGAGATGATGTTCATGGCCATTAGCACGTTTAAGGCA
TCGTAGACGCGCCGTCTTATGTTTTTCTGGTCATAAGCTGACTCGTTTGGTAAGATGTGGTTGTCGGCAG
CACTGAACTCCGCAACCAGCTCGTCTGCCACTTCGTTGTAAG
